>Addgene plasmid #144074 | TFORF1036 | addgene full sequence | sequence record 396177 | Addgene NGS Result
TTAATGTAGTCTTATGCAATACTCTTGTAGTCTTGCAACATGGTAACGATGAGTTAGCAACATGCCTTAC
AAGGAGAGAAAAAGCACCGTGCATGCCGATTGGTGGAAGTAAGGTGGTACGATCGTGCCTTATTAGGAAG
GCAACAGACGGGTCTGACATGGATTGGACGAACCACTGAATTGCCGCATTGCAGAGATATTGTATTTAAG
TGCCTAGCTCGATACATAAACGGGTCTCTCTGGTTAGACCAGATCTGAGCCTGGGAGCTCTCTGGCTAAC
TAGGGAACCCACTGCTTAAGCCTCAATAAAGCTTGCCTTGAGTGCTTCAAGTAGTGTGTGCCCGTCTGTT
GTGTGACTCTGGTAACTAGAGATCCCTCAGACCCTTTTAGTCAGTGTGGAAAATCTCTAGCAGTGGCGCC
CGAACAGGGACTTGAAAGCGAAAGGGAAACCAGAGGAGCTCTCTCGACGCAGGACTCGGCTTGCTGAAGC
GCGCACGGCAAGAGGCGAGGGGCGGCGACTGGTGAGTACGCCAAAAATTTTGACTAGCGGAGGCTAGAAG
GAGAGAGATGGGTGCGAGAGCGTCAGTATTAAGCGGGGGAGAATTAGATCGCGATGGGAAAAAATTCGGT
TAAGGCCAGGGGGAAAGAAAAAATATAAATTAAAACATATAGTATGGGCAAGCAGGGAGCTAGAACGATT
CGCAGTTAATCCTGGCCTGTTAGAAACATCAGAAGGCTGTAGACAAATACTGGGACAGCTACAACCATCC
CTTCAGACAGGATCAGAAGAACTTAGATCATTATATAATACAGTAGCAACCCTCTATTGTGTGCATCAAA
GGATAGAGATAAAAGACACCAAGGAAGCTTTAGACAAGATAGAGGAAGAGCAAAACAAAAGTAAGACCAC
CGCACAGCAAGCGGCCGCTGATCTTCAGACCTGGAGGAGGAGATATGAGGGACAATTGGAGAAGTGAATT
ATATAAATATAAAGTAGTAAAAATTGAACCATTAGGAGTAGCACCCACCAAGGCAAAGAGAAGAGTGGTG
CAGAGAGAAAAAAGAGCAGTGGGAATAGGAGCTTTGTTCCTTGGGTTCTTGGGAGCAGCAGGAAGCACTA
TGGGCGCAGCGTCAATGACGCTGACGGTACAGGCCAGACAATTATTGTCTGGTATAGTGCAGCAGCAGAA
CAATTTGCTGAGGGCTATTGAGGCGCAACAGCATCTGTTGCAACTCACAGTCTGGGGCATCAAGCAGCTC
CAGGCAAGAATCCTGGCTGTGGAAAGATACCTAAAGGATCAACAGCTCCTGGGGATTTGGGGTTGCTCTG
GAAAACTCATTTGCACCACTGCTGTGCCTTGGAATGCTAGTTGGAGTAATAAATCTCTGGAACAGATTTG
GAATCACACGACCTGGATGGAGTGGGACAGAGAAATTAACAATTACACAAGCTTAATACACTCCTTAATT
GAAGAATCGCAAAACCAGCAAGAAAAGAATGAACAAGAATTATTGGAATTAGATAAATGGGCAAGTTTGT
GGAATTGGTTTAACATAACAAATTGGCTGTGGTATATAAAATTATTCATAATGATAGTAGGAGGCTTGGT
AGGTTTAAGAATAGTTTTTGCTGTACTTTCTATAGTGAATAGAGTTAGGCAGGGATATTCACCATTATCG
TTTCAGACCCACCTCCCAACCCCGAGGGGACCCATGCATTGCATCTCAATTAGTCAGCAACCAGGTGTGG
AAAGTCCCCAGGCTCCCCAGCAGGCAGAAGTATGCAAAGCATGCGTCTCAATTAGTCAGCAACCATAGTC
CCGCCCCTAACTCCGCCCATCCCGCCCCTAACTCCGCCCAGTTCCGCCCATTCTCCGCCCCATGGCTGAC
TAATTTTTTTTATTTATGCAGAGGCCGAGGCCGCCTCGGCCTCTGAGCTATTCCAGAAGTAGTGAGGAGG
CTTTTTTGGAGGCCTAGGCTTTTGCAAAAAGCTTTCTAGAGGTACCACCGGAGCTTACCATGACCGAGTA
CAAGCCCACGGTGCGCCTCGCCACCCGCGACGACGTCCCCAGGGCCGTACGCACCCTCGCCGCCGCGTTC
GCCGACTACCCCGCCACGCGCCACACCGTCGATCCGGACCGCCACATCGAGCGGGTCACCGAGCTGCAAG
AACTCTTCCTCACGCGCGTCGGGCTCGACATCGGCAAGGTGTGGGTCGCGGACGACGGCGCCGCCGTGGC
GGTCTGGACCACGCCGGAGAGCGTCGAAGCGGGGGCGGTGTTCGCCGAGATCGGCCCGCGCATGGCCGAG
TTGAGCGGTTCCCGGCTGGCCGCGCAGCAACAGATGGAAGGCCTCCTGGCGCCGCACCGGCCCAAGGAGC
CCGCGTGGTTCCTGGCCACCGTCGGCGTCTCGCCCGACCACCAGGGCAAGGGTCTGGGCAGCGCCGTCGT
GCTCCCCGGAGTGGAGGCGGCCGAGCGCGCCGGGGTGCCCGCCTTCCTGGAGACCTCCGCGCCCCGCAAC
CTCCCCTTCTACGAGCGGCTCGGCTTCACCGTCACCGCCGACGTCGAGGTGCCCGAAGGACCGCGCACCT
GGTGCATGACCCGCAAGCCCGGTGCCAGTTAACGAATTCTAGATCTTGAGACAAATGGCAGTATTCATCC
ACAATTTTAAAAGAAAAGGGGGGATTGGGGGGTACAGTGCAGGGGAAAGAATAGTAGACATAATAGCAAC
AGACATACAAACTAAAGAATTACAAAAACAAATTACAAAAATTCAAAATTTTCGGGTTTATTACAGGGAC
AGCAGAGATCCACTTTGGCGCCGGCTCGAGGCCTGCAGGTGCAAAGATGGATAAAGTTTTAAACAGAGAG
GAATCTTTGCAGCTAATGGACCTTCTAGGTCTTGAAAGGAGTGGGAATTGGCTCCGGTGCCCGTCAGTGG
GCAGAGCGCACATCGCCCACAGTCCCCGAGAAGTTGGGGGGAGGGGTCGGCAATTGAACCGGTGCCTAGA
GAAGGTGGCGCGGGGTAAACTGGGAAAGTGATGTCGTGTACTGGCTCCGCCTTTTTCCCGAGGGTGGGGG
AGAACCGTATATAAGTGCAGTAGTCGCCGTGAACGTTCTTTTTCGCAACGGGTTTGCCGCCAGAACACAG
GTAAGTGCCGTGTGTGGTTCCCGCGGGCCTGGCCTCTTTACGGGTTATGGCCCTTGCGTGCCTTGAATTA
CTTCCACCTGGCTGCAGTACGTGATTCTTGATCCCGAGCTTCGGGTTGGAAGTGGGTGGGAGAGTTCGAG
GCCTTGCGCTTAAGGAGCCCCTTCGCCTCGTGCTTGAGTTGAGGCCTGGCCTGGGCGCTGGGGCCGCCGC
GTGCGAATCTGGTGGCACCTTCGCGCCTGTCTCGCTGCTTTCGATAAGTCTCTAGCCATTTAAAATTTTT
GATGACCTGCTGCGACGCTTTTTTTCTGGCAAGATAGTCTTGTAAATGCGGGCCAAGATCTGCACACTGG
TATTTCGGTTTTTGGGGCCGCGGGCGGCGACGGGGCCCGTGCGTCCCAGCGCACATGTTCGGCGAGGCGG
GGCCTGCGAGCGCGGCCACCGAGAATCGGACGGGGGTAGTCTCAAGCTGGCCGGCCTGCTCTGGTGCCTG
GCCTCGCGCCGCCGTGTATCGCCCCGCCCTGGGCGGCAAGGCTGGCCCGGTCGGCACCAGTTGCGTGAGC
GGAAAGATGGCCGCTTCCCGGCCCTGCTGCAGGGAGCTCAAAATGGAGGACGCGGCGCTCGGGAGAGCGG
GCGGGTGAGTCACCCACACAAAGGAAAAGGGCCTTTCCGTCCTCAGCCGTCGCTTCATGTGACTCCACGG
AGTACCGGGCGCCGTCCAGGCACCTCGATTAGTTCTCGAGCTTTTGGAGTACGTCGTCTTTAGGTTGGGG
GGAGGGGTTTTATGCGATGGAGTTTCCCCACACTGAGTGGGTGGAGACTGAAGTTAGGCCAGCTTGGCAC
TTGATGTAATTCTCCTTGGAATTTGCCCTTTTTGAGTTTGGATCTTGGTTCATTCTCAAGCCTCAGACAG
TGGTTCAAAGTTTTTTTCTTCCATTTCAGGTGTCGTGAGGCTAGCACCGCCACCCTGCAGGACCCGGCTT
CCACGTGTGTCCCGGAGCCGGCGTCTCAGCACACGCTCCGCTCCGGGCCTGGGTGCCTACAGCAGCCAGA
GCAGCAGGGAGTCCGGGACCCGGGCGGCATCTGGGCCAAGTTAGGCGCCGCCGAGGCCAGCGCTGAACGT
CTCCAGGGCCGGAGGAGCCGCGGGGCGTCCGGGTCTGAGCCGCAGCAAATGGGCTCCGACGTGCGGGACC
TGAACGCGCTGCTGCCCGCCGTCCCCTCCCTGGGTGGCGGCGGCGGCTGTGCCCTGCCTGTGAGCGGCGC
GGCGCAGTGGGCGCCGGTGCTGGACTTTGCGCCCCCGGGCGCTTCGGCTTACGGGTCGTTGGGCGGCCCC
GCGCCGCCACCGGCTCCGCCGCCACCCCCGCCGCCGCCGCCTCACTCCTTCATCAAACAGGAGCCGAGCT
GGGGCGGCGCGGAGCCGCACGAGGAGCAGTGCCTGAGCGCCTTCACTGTCCACTTTTCCGGCCAGTTCAC
TGGCACAGCCGGAGCCTGTCGCTACGGGCCCTTCGGTCCTCCTCCGCCCAGCCAGGCGTCATCCGGCCAG
GCCAGGATGTTTCCTAACGCGCCCTACCTGCCCAGCTGCCTCGAGAGCCAGCCCGCTATTCGCAATCAGG
GTTACAGCACGGTCACCTTCGACGGGACGCCCAGCTACGGTCACACGCCCTCGCACCATGCGGCGCAGTT
CCCCAACCACTCATTCAAGCATGAGGATCCCATGGGCCAGCAGGGCTCGCTGGGTGAGCAGCAGTACTCG
GTGCCGCCCCCGGTCTATGGCTGCCACACCCCCACCGACAGCTGCACCGGCAGCCAGGCTTTGCTGCTGA
GGACGCCCTACAGCAGTGACAATTTATACCAAATGACATCCCAGCTTGAATGCATGACCTGGAATCAGAT
GAACTTAGGAGCCACCTTAAAGGGAGTTGCTGCTGGGAGCTCCAGCTCAGTGAAATGGACAGAAGGGCAG
AGCAACCACAGCACAGGGTACGAGAGCGATAACCACACAACGCCCATCCTCTGCGGAGCCCAATACAGAA
TACACACGCACGGTGTCTTCAGAGGCATTCAGGATGTGCGACGTGTGCCTGGAGTAGCCCCGACTCTTGT
ACGGTCGGCATCTGAGACCAGTGAGAAACGCCCCTTCATGTGTGCTTACCCAGGCTGCAATAAGAGATAT
TTTAAGCTGTCCCACTTACAGATGCACAGCAGGAAGCACACTGGTGAGAAACCATACCAGTGTGACTTCA
AGGACTGTGAACGAAGGTTTTCTCGTTCAGACCAGCTCAAAAGACACCAAAGGAGACATACAGGTGTGAA
ACCATTCCAGTGTAAAACTTGTCAGCGAAAGTTCTCCCGGTCCGACCACCTGAAGACCCACACCAGGACT
CATACAGGTAAAACAAGTGAAAAGCCCTTCAGCTGTCGGTGGCCAAGTTGTCAGAAAAAGTTTGCCCGGT
CAGATGAATTAGTCCGCCATCACAACATGCATCAGAGAAACATGACCAAACTCCAGCTGGCGCTTTAGTA
ATGAACTAGTCCGTAACTTGAAAGTATTTCGATTTCTTGGCTTTATATATCTTGTGGAAAGGACGATATA
GAAGGTGCGTCAAGATGCACACGCGTTAAGTCGACAATCAACCTCTGGATTACAAAATTTGTGAAAGATT
GACTGGTATTCTTAACTATGTTGCTCCTTTTACGCTATGTGGATACGCTGCTTTAATGCCTTTGTATCAT
GCTATTGCTTCCCGTATGGCTTTCATTTTCTCCTCCTTGTATAAATCCTGGTTGCTGTCTCTTTATGAGG
AGTTGTGGCCCGTTGTCAGGCAACGTGGCGTGGTGTGCACTGTGTTTGCTGACGCAACCCCCACTGGTTG
GGGCATTGCCACCACCTGTCAGCTCCTTTCCGGGACTTTCGCTTTCCCCCTCCCTATTGCCACGGCGGAA
CTCATCGCCGCCTGCCTTGCCCGCTGCTGGACAGGGGCTCGGCTGTTGGGCACTGACAATTCCGTGGTGT
TGTCGGGGAAATCATCGTCCTTTCCTTGGCTGCTCGCCTGTGTTGCCACCTGGATTCTGCGCGGGACGTC
CTTCTGCTACGTCCCTTCGGCCCTCAATCCAGCGGACCTTCCTTCCCGCGGCCTGCTGCCGGCTCTGCGG
CCTCTTCCGCGTCTTCGCCTTCGCCCTCAGACGAGTCGGATCTCCCTTTGGGCCGCCTCCCCGCGTCGAC
TTTAAGACCAATGACTTACAAGGCAGCTGTAGATCTTAGCCACTTTTTAAAAGAAAAGGGGGGACTGGAA
GGGCTAATTCACTCCCAACGAAGACAAGATCTGCTTTTTGCTTGTACTGGGTCTCTCTGGTTAGACCAGA
TCTGAGCCTGGGAGCTCTCTGGCTAACTAGGGAACCCACTGCTTAAGCCTCAATAAAGCTTGCCTTGAGT
GCTTCAAGTAGTGTGTGCCCGTCTGTTGTGTGACTCTGGTAACTAGAGATCCCTCAGACCCTTTTAGTCA
GTGTGGAAAATCTCTAGCAGTACGTATAGTAGTTCATGTCATCTTATTATTCAGTATTTATAACTTGCAA
AGAAATGAATATCAGAGAGTGAGAGGAACTTGTTTATTGCAGCTTATAATGGTTACAAATAAAGCAATAG
CATCACAAATTTCACAAATAAAGCATTTTTTTCACTGCATTCTAGTTGTGGTTTGTCCAAACTCATCAAT
GTATCTTATCATGTCTGGCTCTAGCTATCCCGCCCCTAACTCCGCCCATCCCGCCCCTAACTCCGCCCAG
TTCCGCCCATTCTCCGCCCCATGGCTGACTAATTTTTTTTATTTATGCAGAGGCCGAGGCCGCCTCGGCC
TCTGAGCTATTCCAGAAGTAGTGAGGAGGCTTTTTTGGAGGCCTAGGGACGTACCCAATTCGCCCTATAG
TGAGTCGTATTACGCGCGCTCACTGGCCGTCGTTTTACAACGTCGTGACTGGGAAAACCCTGGCGTTACC
CAACTTAATCGCCTTGCAGCACATCCCCCTTTCGCCAGCTGGCGTAATAGCGAAGAGGCCCGCACCGATC
GCCCTTCCCAACAGTTGCGCAGCCTGAATGGCGAATGGG
[124 nt withheld, positions 7250-7373]
C
[91 nt withheld, positions 7375-7465]
A
[49 nt withheld, positions 7467-7515]
CCTTTGACGTTGGAGTCCACGTTCTTT
[37 nt withheld, positions 7543-7579]
ACCCTATCTCGGTCTATTCTTTTGATTTATAAGGGATTTTGCCGATTTCGGCCTATTGGTTAAAAAATGA
GCTGATTTAACAAAAATTTAACGCGAATTTTAACAAAATATTAACGCTTACAATTTAGGTGGCACTTTTC
GGGGAAATGTGCGCGGAACCCCTATTTGTTTATTTTTCTAAATACATTCAAATATGTATCCGCTCATGAG
ACAATAACCCTGATAAATGCTTCAATAATATTGAAAAAGGAAGAGTATGAGTATTCAACATTTCCGTGTC
GCCCTTATTCCCTTTTTTGCGGCATTTTGCCTTCCTGTTTTTGCTCACCCAGAAACGCTGGTGAAAGTAA
AAGATGCTGAAGATCAGTTGGGTGCACGAGTGGGTTACATCGAACTGGATCTCAACAGCGGTAAGATCCT
TGAGAGTTTTCGCCCCGAAGAACGTTTTCCAATGATGAGCACTTTTAAAGTTCTGCTATGTGGCGCGGTA
TTATCCCGTATTGACGCCGGGCAAGAGCAACTCGGTCGCCGCATACACTATTCTCAGAATGACTTGGTTG
AGTACTCACCAGTCACAGAAAAGCATCTTACGGATGGCATGACAGTAAGAGAATTATGCAGTGCTGCCAT
AACCATGAGTGATAACACTGCGGCCAACTTACTTCTGACAACGATCGGAGGACCGAAGGAGCTAACCGCT
TTTTTGCACAACATGGGGGATCATGTAACTCGCCTTGATCGTTGGGAACCGGAGCTGAATGAAGCCATAC
CAAACGACGAGCGTGACACCACGATGCCTGTAGCAATGGCAACAACGTTGCGCAAACTATTAACTGGCGA
ACTACTTACTCTAGCTTCCCGGCAACAATTAATAGACTGGATGGAGGCGGATAAAGTTGCAGGACCACTT
CTGCGCTCGGCCCTTCCGGCTGGCTGGTTTATTGCTGATAAATCTGGAGCCGGTGAGCGTGGGTCTCGCG
GTATCATTGCAGCACTGGGGCCAGATGGTAAGCCCTCCCGTATCGTAGTTATCTACACGACGGGGAGTCA
GGCAACTATGGATGAACGAAATAGACAGATCGCTGAGATAGGTGCCTCACTGATTAAGCATTGGTAACTG
TCAGACCAAGTTTACTCATATATACTTTAGATTGATTTAAAACTTCATTTTTAATTTAAAAGGATCTAGG
TGAAGATCCTTTTTGATAATCTCATGACCAAAATCCCTTAACGTGAGTTTTCGTTCCACTGAGCGTCAGA
CCCCGTAGAAAAGATCAAAGGATCTTCTTGAGATCCTTTTTTTCTGCGCGTAATCTGCTGCTTGCAAACA
AAAAAACCACCGCTACCAGCGGTGGTTTGTTTGCCGGATCAAGAGCTACCAACTCTTTTTCCGAAGGTAA
CTGGCTTCAGCAGAGCGCAGATACCAAATACTGTTCTTCTAGTGTAGCCGTAGTTAGGCCACCACTTCAA
GAACTCTGTAGCACCGCCTACATACCTCGCTCTGCTAATCCTGTTACCAGTGGCTGCTGCCAGTGGCGAT
AAGTCGTGTCTTACCGGGTTGGACTCAAGACGATAGTTACCGGATAAGGCGCAGCGGTCGGGCTGAACGG
GGGGTTCGTGCACACAGCCCAGCTTGGAGCGAACGACCTACACCGAACTGAGATACCTACAGCGTGAGCT
ATGAGAAAGCGCCACGCTTCCCGAAGGGAGAAAGGCGGACAGGTATCCGGTAAGCGGCAGGGTCGGAACA
GGAGAGCGCACGAGGGAGCTTCCAGGGGGAAACGCCTGGTATCTTTATAGTCCTGTCGGGTTTCGCCACC
TCTGACTTGAGCGTCGATTTTTGTGATGCTCGTCAGGGGGGCGGAGCCTATGGAAAAACGCCAGCAACGC
GGCCTTTTTACGGTTCCTGGCCTTTTGCTGGCCTTTTGCTCACATGTTCTTTCCTGCGTTATCCCCTGAT
TCTGTGGATAACCGTATTACCGCCTTTGAGTGAGCTGATACCGCTCGCCGCAGCCGAACGACCGAGCGCA
GCGAGTCAGTGAGCGAGGAAGCGGAAGAGCGCCCAATACGCAAACCGCCTCTCCCCGCGCGTTGGCCGAT
TCATTAATGCAGCTGGCACGACAGGTTTCCCGACTGGAAAGCGGGCAGTGAGCGCAACGCAATTAATGTG
AGTTAGCTCACTCATTAGGCACCCCAGGCTTTACACTTTATGCTTCCGGCTCGTATGTTGTGTGGAATTG
TGAGCGGATAACAATTTCACACAGGAAACAGCTATGACCATGATTACGCCAAGCGCGCAATTAACCCTCA
CTAAAGGGAACAAAAGCTGGAGCTGCAAGC
Features (pLannotate 1.2.2; 31 found; start..end, strand, type, name):
      5..231     +  promoter       RSV promoter: Rous sarcoma virus enhancer/promoter
    232..412     +  LTR            5' LTR (truncated): truncated 5' long terminal repeat (LTR) from HIV-1
    459..584     +  misc_feature   HIV-1 Ψ: packaging signal of human immunodeficiency virus type 1
    568..931     +  CDS            HIV-1 gag (fragment): gag protein from human immunodeficiency virus 1; gag
   1077..1310    +  misc_feature   RRE: The Rev response element (RRE) of HIV-1 allows for Rev-dependent mRNA export from the nucleus to the cytoplasm.
   1687..1713    +  CDS            Rev (fragment): human immunodeficiency virus 1 (HIV-1) Rev protein; rev; enhances nuclear export of unspliced and incompletely spliced viral mRNAs
   1720..1743    +  promoter       SV40 promoter (fragment): SV40 early promoter
   1744..1815    +  promoter       SV40 promoter (fragment): SV40 enhancer and early promoter
   1839..1974    +  rep_origin     SV40 ori: SV40 origin of replication
   2020..2616    +  CDS            PuroR (fragment): puromycin N-acetyltransferase; pac from Streptomyces; confers resistance to puromycin
   2665..2782    +  misc_feature   cPPT/CTS: central polypurine tract and central termination sequence of HIV-1
   2847..2913    +  CDS            small t antigen (fragment): SV40 (simian virus 40) small t antigen
   2920..4098    +  promoter       EF-1α promoter: strong constitutive promoter for human elongation factor EF-1α
   4319..5665    +  CDS            WT1: WT1_HUMAN - Experimental evidence at protein level: Swiss-Prot protein existence level 1. Transcription factor that plays an important role in cellular development and cell survival (PubMed:7862533). Recognizes and binds to the DNA sequence 5'-GCG(T/G)GGGCG-3' (PubMed:7862533, PubMed:17716689, PubMed:25258363). Regulates the expression of numerous target genes, including EPO. Plays an essential role for development of the urogenital system. It has a tumor suppressor as well as an oncogenic role in tumor formation. Function may be isoform-specific: isoforms lacking the KTS motif may act as tran
   5681..5734    +  promoter       U6 promoter (fragment): RNA polymerase III promoter for human U6 snRNA
   5776..6364    +  misc_feature   WPRE: woodchuck hepatitis virus posttranscriptional regulatory element
   6415..6434    +  misc_feature   cPPT/CTS (fragment): central polypurine tract and central termination sequence of HIV-1
   6436..6669    +  LTR            3' LTR (ΔU3): self-inactivating 3' long terminal repeat (LTR) from HIV-1
   6747..6868    +  polyA_signal   SV40 poly(A) signal: SV40 polyadenylation signal
   6908..7043    +  rep_origin     SV40 ori: SV40 origin of replication
   7064..7082    -  promoter       T7 promoter: promoter for bacteriophage T7 RNA polymerase
   7090..7245    +  CDS            lacZα (fragment): LacZα fragment of β-galactosidase; lacZ fragment
   7250..7678    +  rep_origin     f1 ori (sequence partly withheld): f1 bacteriophage origin of replication; arrow indicates direction of (+) strand synthesis
   7731..7835    +  promoter       AmpR promoter: bla
   7836..8696    +  CDS            AmpR: β-lactamase; bla; confers resistance to ampicillin, carbenicillin, and related antibiotics
   8867..9455    +  rep_origin     ori: high-copy-number ColE1/pMB1/pBR322/pUC origin of replication
   9638..9730    +  CDS            lacI (fragment): lac repressor; lacI; The lac repressor binds to the lac operator to inhibit transcription in E. coli. This inhibition can be relieved by adding lactose or isopropyl-β-D-thiogalactopyranoside (IPTG).
   9743..9764    +  protein_bind   CAP binding site: CAP binding activates transcription in the presence of cAMP. E. coli catabolite activator protein
   9779..9809    +  promoter       lac promoter: promoter for the E. coli lac operon
   9817..9833    +  protein_bind   lac operator: The lac repressor binds to the lac operator to inhibit transcription in E. coli. This inhibition can be relieved by adding lactose or isopropyl-β-D-thiogalactopyranoside (IPTG). lac repressor encoded by lacI
   9878..9896    +  promoter       T3 promoter: promoter for bacteriophage T3 RNA polymerase
