[The description below was written by a language model from this plasmid's Addgene catalogue record and pLannotate feature annotations shown in this document.]
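Description:
TFORF1036 is a third-generation-style, self-inactivating lentiviral expression plasmid built on the pLX_TRC317 backbone. It is one member of a barcoded library of human transcription factor open reading frames. It is propagated in E. coli through a high-copy ColE1/pUC-type origin with ampicillin resistance (AmpR), and it also carries an f1 origin and leftover lac/T7/T3 cloning-vector elements. Depositor comments warn of possible plasmid recombination, a known risk for LTR-containing vectors. The full sequence record is 9,919 nt, consistent with the stated backbone and insert sizes.

The viral genome is transcribed in packaging cells from an RSV promoter fused to a truncated HIV-1 5' LTR. This is followed by the Ψ packaging signal with a gag fragment, the Rev response element for Rev-dependent nuclear export, and a cPPT/CTS, which aids nuclear import of the reverse-transcribed genome. It ends in a ΔU3 3' LTR, which inactivates LTR promoter activity after integration, and an SV40 poly(A) signal.

Two expression units lie between the LTRs. An SV40 early promoter drives puromycin N-acetyltransferase for selection of transduced mammalian cells. The constitutive EF-1α promoter drives human WT1, a zinc-finger transcription factor important in urogenital development and with tumour suppressor and oncogenic roles. A WPRE downstream enhances transcript expression. The ORF was synthesized and corresponds to the transcript isoforms cited by the depositor.

Each library member carries a unique 24-bp barcode, although the feature table does not annotate it. The barcode allows the overexpressed factor to be identified in pooled screens, such as those for directed differentiation.
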