Addgene plasmid #144074: TFORF1036
Purpose: Lentiviral vector for overexpressing transcription factor ORFs with unique 24-bp barcodes. Barcodes facilitate identification of transcription factors in pooled screens.
Depositing lab: Feng Zhang. Depositing organization: Broad Institute. Publication: A transcription factor atlas of directed differentiation. Joung J, Ma S, Tay T, Geiger-Schuller KR, Kirchgatterer PC, Verdine VK, Guo B, Arias-Garcia MA, Allen WE, Singh A, Kuksenko O, Abudayyeh OO, Gootenberg JS, Fu Z, Macrae RK, Buenrostro JD, Regev A, Zhang F. Cell. 2023 Jan 5;186(1):209-229.e26. doi: 10.1016/j.cell.2022.11.026. PubMed 36608654.
Backbone
  Vector backbone: pLX_TRC317
  Backbone manufacturer: Broad Institute Genetic Perturbation Platform
  Backbone size w/o insert (bp): 8264
  Vector type: Mammalian Expression, Lentiviral
  Selectable markers: Puromycin
Growth in bacteria
  Bacterial resistance: Ampicillin, 100 μg/mL
  Growth temperature: 37°C
  Growth strain: NEB Stable
  Copy number: High Copy
Gene/Insert
  Gene/Insert name: WT1
  Species: H. sapiens (human)
  Insert size (bp): 1655
  Entrez Gene: WT1 (a.k.a. AWT1, GUD, NPHS4, WAGR, WIT-2, WT-1, WT33)
  Promoter: EF1a
  Cloning method: Unknown
  Sequencing primers: 5′ GGGTGGAGACTGAAGTTAGGCCAG; 3′ CACATAGCGTAAAAGGAGCAACATAG
Terms and licenses: Academic/Nonprofit Terms; Industry Terms: Not Available to Industry
Depositor comments: NM_024426,ENST00000332351,ENST00000640146 . The transcription factor ORF portion of this plasmid was synthesized by Genewiz. Please test multiple small colonies in case of plasmid recombination. To make this collection available in a timely manner, a portion of this collection was not fully sequenced by Addgene. If an Addgene verified full plasmid sequence is not available, please contact us prior to placing an order to request the full sequence.
How to cite: TFORF1036 was a gift from Feng Zhang (Addgene plasmid # 144074 ; http://n2t.net/addgene:144074 ; RRID:Addgene_144074)
