>Addgene plasmid #144074 | TFORF1036 | depositor partial sequence | sequence record 284346 | Insert
ACCGCCACCCTGCAGGACCCGGCTTCCACGTGTGTCCCGGAGCCGGCGTCTCAGCACACGCTCCGCTCCG
GGCCTGGGTGCCTACAGCAGCCAGAGCAGCAGGGAGTCCGGGACCCGGGCGGCATCTGGGCCAAGTTAGG
CGCCGCCGAGGCCAGCGCTGAACGTCTCCAGGGCCGGAGGAGCCGCGGGGCGTCCGGGTCTGAGCCGCAG
CAAATGGGCTCCGACGTGCGGGACCTGAACGCGCTGCTGCCCGCCGTCCCCTCCCTGGGTGGCGGCGGCG
GCTGTGCCCTGCCTGTGAGCGGCGCGGCGCAGTGGGCGCCGGTGCTGGACTTTGCGCCCCCGGGCGCTTC
GGCTTACGGGTCGTTGGGCGGCCCCGCGCCGCCACCGGCTCCGCCGCCACCCCCGCCGCCGCCGCCTCAC
TCCTTCATCAAACAGGAGCCGAGCTGGGGCGGCGCGGAGCCGCACGAGGAGCAGTGCCTGAGCGCCTTCA
CTGTCCACTTTTCCGGCCAGTTCACTGGCACAGCCGGAGCCTGTCGCTACGGGCCCTTCGGTCCTCCTCC
GCCCAGCCAGGCGTCATCCGGCCAGGCCAGGATGTTTCCTAACGCGCCCTACCTGCCCAGCTGCCTCGAG
AGCCAGCCCGCTATTCGCAATCAGGGTTACAGCACGGTCACCTTCGACGGGACGCCCAGCTACGGTCACA
CGCCCTCGCACCATGCGGCGCAGTTCCCCAACCACTCATTCAAGCATGAGGATCCCATGGGCCAGCAGGG
CTCGCTGGGTGAGCAGCAGTACTCGGTGCCGCCCCCGGTCTATGGCTGCCACACCCCCACCGACAGCTGC
ACCGGCAGCCAGGCTTTGCTGCTGAGGACGCCCTACAGCAGTGACAATTTATACCAAATGACATCCCAGC
TTGAATGCATGACCTGGAATCAGATGAACTTAGGAGCCACCTTAAAGGGAGTTGCTGCTGGGAGCTCCAG
CTCAGTGAAATGGACAGAAGGGCAGAGCAACCACAGCACAGGGTACGAGAGCGATAACCACACAACGCCC
ATCCTCTGCGGAGCCCAATACAGAATACACACGCACGGTGTCTTCAGAGGCATTCAGGATGTGCGACGTG
TGCCTGGAGTAGCCCCGACTCTTGTACGGTCGGCATCTGAGACCAGTGAGAAACGCCCCTTCATGTGTGC
TTACCCAGGCTGCAATAAGAGATATTTTAAGCTGTCCCACTTACAGATGCACAGCAGGAAGCACACTGGT
GAGAAACCATACCAGTGTGACTTCAAGGACTGTGAACGAAGGTTTTCTCGTTCAGACCAGCTCAAAAGAC
ACCAAAGGAGACATACAGGTGTGAAACCATTCCAGTGTAAAACTTGTCAGCGAAAGTTCTCCCGGTCCGA
CCACCTGAAGACCCACACCAGGACTCATACAGGTAAAACAAGTGAAAAGCCCTTCAGCTGTCGGTGGCCA
AGTTGTCAGAAAAAGTTTGCCCGGTCAGATGAATTAGTCCGCCATCACAACATGCATCAGAGAAACATGA
CCAAACTCCAGCTGGCGCTTTAGTAATGAACTAGTCCGTAACTTGAAAGTATTTCGATTTCTTGGCTTTA
TATATCTTGTGGAAAGGACGATATAGAAGGTGCGTCAAGATGCAC
