>Addgene plasmid #144074 | TFORF1036 | depositor partial sequence | sequence record 284347 | Barcode
TATAGAAGGTGCGTCAAGATGCAC
